Addgene plasmid #185921: pMP220
Purpose: (Empty Backbone) Broad host range IncP promoter probe using lacZ
Depositing lab: Herman Spaink. Depositing organization: Leiden University. Publication: Promoters in the nodulation region of the Rhizobium leguminosarum Sym plasmid pRL1JI. Spaink HP, Okker RJ, Wijffelman CA, Pees E, Lugtenberg BJ. Plant Mol Biol. 1987 Jan;9(1):27-39. doi: 10.1007/BF00017984. PubMed 24276795.
Backbone
  Vector backbone: pMP103
  Backbone manufacturer: Spaink
  Backbone size (bp): 10400
  Modifications to backbone: Polylinker
  Vector type: Bacterial Expression ; IncP
  Promoter: None
  Tag / fusion protein: LacZ
Growth in bacteria
  Bacterial resistance: Tetracycline, 10 μg/mL
  Growth temperature: 37°C
  Growth strain: DH5alpha
  Copy number: Low Copy
Gene/Insert
  Sequencing primers: 5′ Not known; 3′ Not known
Resource information
  A portion of this plasmid was derived from a plasmid made by: The polylinker was from pIC20H Marsh JL, Erfle M, Wykes E J: The plC plasmid and phage vectors with versatile cloning sites for recombinant selection by insertional inactivation. Gene 32:481-485 (1984)
Terms and licenses: Academic/Nonprofit Terms; Industry Terms: Not Available to Industry
Depositor comments: the polylinker of pIC20H is broadly available and isn't covered by an MTA
How to cite: pMP220 was a gift from Herman Spaink (Addgene plasmid # 185921 ; http://n2t.net/addgene:185921 ; RRID:Addgene_185921)
