[The description below was written by a language model from this plasmid's Addgene catalogue record and pLannotate feature annotations shown in this document.]
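Description:
pMP220 is an empty, broad-host-range promoter-probe vector of the IncP incompatibility group, derived from the backbone pMP103 by addition of a polylinker taken from pIC20H. At about 10.4 kb it is a low-copy plasmid maintained in E. coli under tetracycline selection. The annotated sequence shows the IncP replication module, consisting of oriV together with trfA, whose product binds and activates that origin. This pairing allows replication in a wide range of Gram-negative bacteria. An IncP oriT with traJ and a fragment of traI is also present, so the plasmid should be mobilisable by conjugation when the remaining transfer functions are supplied in trans. Resistance is provided by the tetA efflux gene with its divergently arranged tetR repressor. An additional short tetR fragment and a partial pifA sequence are also annotated, and these look like remnants of the vector's construction history.

The reporter is a promoterless lacZ gene encoding β-galactosidase, which spans the numbering origin of the sequence record. Immediately upstream of it, in the same orientation, lie a multiple cloning site, a fragment of the cat promoter and a short fragment of the chloramphenicol acetyltransferase coding region. The record lists the promoter as "None", and the role of these cat-derived fragments is not explained; they may contribute leader or translation-initiation sequences for lacZ, but this is not stated. DNA fragments cloned into the polylinker are tested for promoter activity by measuring β-galactosidase output. The associated publication used this approach to study promoters in the nodulation region of a Rhizobium leguminosarum Sym plasmid, which shows its value for analysing transcription in non-enteric hosts.
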