Features (pLannotate 1.2.2; 13 found; start..end, strand, type, name):
   1105..1276    -  CDS            CmR (fragment): chloramphenicol acetyltransferase; cat; confers resistance to chloramphenicol
   1277..1305    -  promoter       cat promoter (fragment): promoter of the E. coli cat gene encoding chloramphenicol acetyltransferase
   1309..1365    -  misc_feature   MCS: pUC18/19 multiple cloning site
   1471..2102    -  rep_origin     oriV: incP origin of replication
   2255..2364    +  oriT           oriT: incP origin of transfer
   2397..2768    +  CDS            traJ: oriT-recognizing protein; traJ
   2806..2910    +  CDS            traI (fragment): TRAI6_ECOLX - Experimental evidence at protein level: Swiss-Prot protein existence level 1. The initiation process of transfer DNA synthesis requires the interaction of at least three plasmid-specific components (TraH, I, and J) at the transfer origin resulting in the assembly of a specialised nucleoprotein complex - the relaxosome. Site- and strand-specific cleavage at the transfer origin is dependent on TraI and TraJ. From Escherichia coli.
   3040..4188    +  CDS            trfA: trans-acting replication protein that binds to and activates oriV
   4208..4327    +  CDS            tetR (fragment): TETR1_ECOLX - Experimental evidence at protein level: Swiss-Prot protein existence level 1. TetR is the repressor of the tetracycline resistance element; its N-terminal region forms a helix-turn-helix structure and binds DNA. Binding of tetracycline to TetR reduces the repressor affinity for the tetracycline resistance gene (tetA) promoter operator sites. From Escherichia coli.
   5461..6660    -  CDS            TcR: tetracycline efflux protein; tetA; confers resistance to tetracycline
   6766..7416    +  CDS            TetR: tetracycline resistance regulatory protein; tetR
   7715..8401    -  CDS            pifA (fragment): PIFA_ECOLI - Protein predicted: Swiss-Prot protein existence level 4. Responsible for the exclusion of phage T7 by plasmid F. Growth of bacteriophage T7 is inhibited in cells of E.coli that carries the plasmid F. From Escherichia coli (strain K12).
   8496..1099    -  CDS            lacZ (across the origin): β-galactosidase; lacZ
>Addgene plasmid #185921 | pMP220 | addgene full sequence | sequence record 401677 | Addgene NGS Result
CCTGCACCATCGTCTGCTCATCCATGACCTGACCATGCAGAGGATGATGCTCGTGACGGTTAACGCCTCG
AATCAGCAACGGCTTGCCGTTCAGCAGCAGCAGACCATTTTCAATCCGCACCTCGCGGAAACCGACATCG
CAGGCTTCTGCTTCAATCAGCGTGCCGTCGGCGGTGTGCAGTTCAACCACCGCACGATAGAGATTCGGGA
TTTCGGCGCTCCACAGTTTCGGGTTTTCGACGTTCAGACGTAGTGTGACGCGATCGGCATAACCACCACG
CTCATCGATAATTTCACCGCCGAAAGGCGCGGTGCCGCTGGCGACCTGCGTTTCACCCTGCCATAAAGAA
ACTGTTACCCGTAGGTAGTCACGCAACTCGCCGCACATCTGAACTTCAGCCTCCAGTACAGCGCGGCTGA
AATCATCATTAAAGCGAGTGGCAACATGGAAATCGCTGATTTGTGTAGTCGGTTTATGCAGCAACGAGAC
GTCACGGAAAATGCCGCTCATCCGCCACATATCCTGATCTTCCAGATAACTGCCGTCACTCCAGCGCAGC
ACCATCACCGCGAGGCGGTTTTCTCCGGCGCGTAAAAATGCGCTCAGGTCAAATTCAGACGGCAAACGAC
TGTCCTGGCCGTAACCGACCCAGCGCCCGTTGCACCACAGATGAAACGCCGAGTTAACGCCATCAAAAAT
AATTCGCGTCTGGCCTTCCTGTAGCCAGCTTTCATCAACATTAAATGTGAGCGAGTAACAACCCGTCGGA
TTCTCCGTGGGAACAAACGGCGGATTGACCGTAATGGGATAGGTCACGTTGGTGTAGATGGGCGCATCGT
AACCGTGCATCTGCCAGTTTGAGGGGACGACGACAGTATCGGCCTCAGGAAGATCGCACTCCAGCCAGCT
TTCCGGCACCGCTTCTGGTGCCGGAAACCAGGCAAAGCGCCATTCGCCATTCAGGCTGCGCAACTGTTGG
GAAGGGCGATCGGTGCGGGCCTCTTCGCTATTACGCCAGCTGGCGAAAGGGGGATGTGCTGCAAGGCGAT
TAAGTTGGGTAACGCCAGGGTTTTCCCAGTCACGACGTTGTAAAACGACGGGATCCGGATAAAACTTGTG
CTTATTTTTCTTTACGGTCTTTAAAAAGGCCGTAATATCCAGCTGAACGGTCTGGTTATAGGTACATTGA
GCAACTGACTGAAATGCCTCAAAATGTTCTTTACGATGCCATTGGGATATATCAACGGTGGTATATCCAG
TGATTTTTTTCTCCATTTTAGCTTCCTTAGCTCCTGAAAATCTCGTCGAAGCTTGCATGCCTGCAGGTCG
ACTCTAGAGGATCCCCGGGTACCGAGCTCGAATTCATCGATATCTAGATCTCGAGCTCGCGAAAGCTTGG
CTGCCATTTTTGGGGTGAGGCCGTTCGCGGCCGAGGGGCGCAGCCCCTGGGGGGATGGGAGGCCCGCGTT
AGCGGGCCGGGAGGGTTCGAGAAGGGGGGGCACCCCCCTTCGGCGTGCGCGGTCACGCGCACAGGGCGCA
GCCCTGGTTAAAAACAAGGTTTATAAATATTGGTTTAAAAGCAGGTTAAAAGACAGGTTAGCGGTGGCCG
AAAAACGGGCGGAAACCCTTGCAAATGCTGGATTTTCTGCCTGTGGACAGCCCCTCAAATGTCAATAGGT
GCGCCCCTCATCTGTCAGCACTCTGCCCCTCAAGTGTCAAGGATCGCGCCCCTCATCTGTCAGTAGTCGC
GCCCCTCAAGTGTCAATACCGCAGGGCACTTATCCCCAGGCTTGTCCACATCATCTGTGGGAAACTCGCG
TAAAATCAGGCGTTTTCGCCGATTTGCGAGGCTGGCCAGCTCCACGTCGCCGGCCGAAATCGAGCCTGCC
CCTCATCTGTCAACGCCGCGCCGGGTGAGTCGGCCCCTCAAGTGTCAACGTCCGCCCCTCATCTGTCAGT
GAGGGCCAAGTTTTCCGCGAGGTATCCACAACGCCGGCGGCCGCGGTGTCTCGCACACGGCTTCGACGGC
GTTTCTGGCGCGTTTGCAGGGCCATAGACGGCCGCCAGCCCAGCGGCGAGGGCAACCAGCCCGGTGAGCG
TCGGAAAGGGTCGACGGATCTTTTCCGCTGCATAACCCTGCTTCGGGGTCATTATAGCGATTTTTTCGGT
ATATCCATCCTTTTTCGCACGATATACAGGATTTTGCCAAAGGGTTCGTGTAGACTTTCCTTGGTGTATC
CAACGGCGTCAGCCGGGCAGGATAGGTGAAGTAGGCCCACCCGCGAGCGGGTGTTCCTTCTTCACTGTCC
CTTATTCGCACCTGGCGGTGCTCAACGGGAATCCTGCTCTGCGAGGCTGGCCGGCTACCGCCGGCGTAAC
AGATGAGGGCAAGCGGATGGCTGATGAAACCAAGCCAACCAGGAAGGGCAGCCCACCTATCAAGGTGTAC
TGCCTTCCAGACGAACGAAGAGCGATTGAGGAAAAGGCGGCGGCGGCCGGCATGAGCCTGTCGGCCTACC
TGCTGGCCGTCGGCCAGGGCTACAAAATCACGGGCGTCGTGGACTATGAGCACGTCCGCGAGCTGGCCCG
CATCAATGGCGACCTGGGCCGCCTGGGCGGCCTGCTGAAACTCTGGCTCACCGACGACCCGCGCACGGCG
CGGTTCGGTGATGCCACGATCCTCGCCCTGCTGGCGAAGATCGAAGAGAAGCAGGACGAGCTTGGCAAGG
TCATGATGGGCGTGGTCCGCCCGAGGGCAGAGCCATGACTTTTTTAGCCGCTAAAACGGCCGGGGGGTGC
GCGTGATTGCCAAGCACGTCCCCATGCGCTCCATCAAGAAGAGCGACTTCGCGGAGCTGGTATTCGTGCA
GGGCAAGATTCGGAATACCAAGTACGAGAAGGACGGCCAGACGGTCTACGGGACCGACTTCATTGCCGAT
AAGGTGGATTATCTGGACACCAAGGCACCAGGCGGGTCAAATCAGGAATAAGGGCACATTGCCCCGGCGT
GAGTCGGGGCAATCCCGCAAGGAGGGTGAATGAATCGGACGTTTGACCGGAAGGCATACAGGCAAGAACT
GATCGACGCGGGGTTTTCCGCCGAGGATGCCGAAACCATCGCAAGCCGCACCGTCATGCGTGCGCCCCGC
GAAACCTTCCAGTCCGTCGGCTCGATGGTCCAGCAAGCTACGGCCAAGATCGAGCGCGACAGCGTGCAAC
TGGCTCCCCCTGCCCTGCCCGCGCCATCGGCCGCCGTGGAGCGTTCGCGTCGTCTCGAACAGGAGGCGGC
AGGTTTGGCGAAGTCGATGACCATCGACACGCGAGGAACTATGACGACCAAGAAGCGAAAAACCGCCGGC
GAGGACCTGGCAAAACAGGTCAGCGAGGCCAAGCAGGCCGCGTTGCTGAAACACACGAAGCAGCAGATCA
AGGAAATGCAGCTTTCCTTGTTCGATATTGCGCCGTGGCCGGACACGATGCGAGCGATGCCAAACGACAC
GGCCCGCTCTGCCCTGTTCACCACGCGCAACAAGAAAATCCCGCGCGAGGCGCTGCAAAACAAGGTCATT
TTCCACGTCAACAAGGACGTGAAGATCACCTACACCGGCGTCGAGCTGCGGGCCGACGATGACGAACTGG
TGTGGCAGCAGGTGTTGGAGTACGCGAAGCGCACCCCTATCGGCGAGCCGATCACCTTCACGTTCTACGA
GCTTTGCCAGGACCTGGGCTGGTCGATCAATGGCCGGTATTACACGAAGGCCGAGGAATGCCTGTCGCGC
CTACAGGCGACGGCGATGGGCTTCACGTCCGACCGCGTTGGGCACCTGGAATCGGTGTCGCTGCTGCACC
GCTTCCGCGTCCTGGACCGTGGCAAGAAAACGTCCCGTTGCCAGGTCCTGATCGACGAGGAAATCGTCGT
GCTGTTTGCTGGCGACCACTACACGAAATTCATATGGGAGAAGTACCGCAAGCTGTCGCCGACGGCCCGA
CGGATGTTCGACTATTTCAGCTCGCACCGGGAGCCGTACCCGCTCAAGCTGGAAACCTTCCGCCTCATGT
GCGGATCGGATTCCACCCGCGTGAAGAAGTGGCGCGAGCAGGTCGGCGAAGCCTGCGAAGAGTTGCGAGG
CAGCGGCCTGGTGGAACACGCCTGGGTCAATGATGACCTGGTGCATTGCAAACGCTAGGGCCTTGTGGGG
TCAGTTCCGGCTGGGGGTTCAGCAGCCAGCGCTTTACTGGCATTTCAGGAACAAGCGGGCACTGCTCGAC
GCACTTGCTTCGCTCAGTATCGCTCGGGACGCACGGCGCGCTCTACGAACTGCCGATAAACAGAGGATTA
AAATTGACAATTGTGATTAAGGCTCAGATTCGACGGCTTGGAGCGGCCGACGTGCAGGATTTCCGCGAGA
TCCGATTGTCGGCCCTGAAGAAAGCTCCAGAGATGTTCGGGTCCGTTTACGAGCACGAGGAGAAAAAGCC
CATGGAGGCGTTCGCTGAACGGTTGCGAGATGCCGTGGCATTCGGCGCCTACATCGACGGCGAGATCATT
GGGCTGTCGGTCTTCAAACAGGAGGACGGCCCCAAGGACGCTCACAAGGCGCATCTGTCCGGCGTTTTCG
TGGAGCCCGAACAGCGAGGCCGAGGGGTCGCCGGTATGCTGCTGCGGGCGTTGCCGGCGGGTTTATTGCT
CGTGATGATCGTCCGACAGATTCCAACGGGAATCTGGTGGATGCGCATCTTCATCCTCGGCGCACTTAAT
ATTTCGCTATTCTGGAGCTTGTTGTTTATTTCGGTCTACCGCCTGCCGGGCGGGGTCGCGGCGACGGTAG
GCGCTGTGCAGCCGCTGATGGTCGTGTTCATCTCTGCCGCTCTGCTAGGTAGCCCGATACGATTGATGGC
GGTCCTGGGGGCTATTTGCGGAACTGCGGGCGTGGCGCTGTTGGTGTTGACACCAAACGCAGCGCTAGAT
CCTGTCGGCGTCGCAGCGGGCCTGGCGGGGGCGGTTTCCATGGCGTTCGGAACCGTGCTGACCCGCAAGT
GGCAACCTCCCGTGCCTCTGCTCACCTTTACCGCCTGGCAACTGGCGGCCGGAGGACTTCTGCTCGTTCC
AGTAGCTTTAGTGTTTGATCCGCCAATCCCGATGCCTACAGGAACCAATGTTCTCGGCCTGGCGTGGCTC
GGCCTGATCGGAGCGGGTTTAACCTACTTCCTTTGGTTCCGGGGGATCTCGCGACTCGAACCTACAGTTG
TTTCCTTACTGGGCTTTCTCAGCCCGGGGACCGCCGTGTTGCTAGGATGGTTGTTCTTGGATCAGACGCT
GAGTGCGCTTCAAATCATCGGCGTCCTGCTCGTGATCGGGAGTATCTGGCTGGGCCAACGTTCCAACCGC
ACTCCTAGGGCGCGTATAGCTTGCCGGAAGTCGCCTTGACCCGCATGGCATAGGCCTATCGTTTCCACGA
TCAGCGATCGGCTCGTTGCCCTGCGCCGCTCCAAAGCCCGCGACGCAGCGCCGGCAGGCAGAGCAAGTAG
AGGGCAGCGCCTGCAATCCATGCCCACCCGTTCCACGTTGTTATAGAAGCCGCATAGATCGCCGTGAAGA
GGAGGGGTCCGACGATCGAGGTCAGGCTGGTGAGCGCCGCCAGTGAGCCTTGCAGCTGCCCCTGACGTTC
CTCATCCACCTGCCTGGACAACATTGCTTGCAGCGCCGGCATTCCGATGCCACCCGAAGCAAGCAGGACC
ATGATCGGGAACGCCATCCATCCCCGTGTCGCGAAGGCAAGCAGGATGTAGCCTGTGCCGTCGGCAATCA
TTCCGAGCATGAGTGCCCGCCTTTCGCCGAGCCGGGCGGCTACAGGGCCGGTGATCATTGCCTGGGCGAG
TGAATGCAGAATGCCAAATGCGGCAAGCGAAATGCCGATCGTGGTCGCGTCCCAGTGAAAGCGATCCTCG
CCGAAAATGACCCAAAGCGCGGCCGGCACCTGTCCGACAAGTTGCATGATGAAGAAGACCGCCATCAGGG
CGGCGACGACGGTCATGCCCCGGGCCCACCGGAACGAAGCGAGCGGGTTGAGAGCCTCCCGGCGTAACGG
CCGGCGTTCGCCTTTGTGCGACTCCGGCAAAAGGAAACAGCCCGTCAGGAAATTGAGGCCGTTCAAGGCT
GCCGCGGCGAAGAACGGAGCGTGGGGGGAGAAACCGCCCATCAGCCCACCGAGCACAGGTCCCGCGACCA
TCCCGAACCCGAAACAGGCGCTCATGAAGCCGAAGTGCCGCGCGCGCTCATCGCCATCAGTGATATCGGC
AATATAAGCGCCGGCTACCGCCCCAGTCGCCCCGGTGATGCCGGCCACGATCCGCCCGATATAGAGAACC
CAAAGGAAAGGCGCTGTCGCCATGATGGCGTAGTCGACAGTGGCGCCGGCCAGCGAGACGAGCAAGATTG
GCCGCCGCCCGAAACGATCCGACAGCGCGCCCAGCACAGGTGCGCAGGCAAATTGCACCAACGCATACAG
CGCCAGCAGAATGCCATAGTGGGCGGTGACGTCGTTCGAGTGAACCAGATCGCGCAGGAGGCCCGGCAGC
ACCGGCATAATCAGGCCGATGCCGACAGCGTCGAGCGCGACAGTGCTCAGAATTACGATCAGGGGTATGT
TGGGTTTCACGTCTGGCCTCCGGACCAGCCTCCGCTGGTCCGATTGAACGCGCGGATTCTTTATCACTGA
TAAGTTGGTGGACATATTATGTTTATCAGTGATAAAGTGTCAAGCATGACAAAGTTGCAGCCGAATACAG
TGATCCGTGCCGCCCTGGACCTGTTGAACGAGGTCGGCGTAGACGGTCTGACGACACGCAAACTGGCGGA
ACGGTTGGGGGTTCAGCAGCCGGCGCTTTACTGGCACTTCAGGAACAAGCGGGCGCTGCTCGACGCACTG
GCCGAAGCCATGCTGGCGGAGAATCATACGCATTCGGTGCCGAGAGCCGACGACGACTGGCGCTCATTTC
TGATCGGGAATGCCCGCAGCTTCAGGCAGGCGCTGCTCGCCTACCGCGATGGCGCGCGCATCCATGCCGG
CACGCGACCGGGCGCACCGCAGATGGAAACGGCCGACGCGCAGCTTCGCTTCCTCTGCGAGGCGGGTTTT
TCGGCCGGGGACGCCGTCAATGCGCTGATGACAATCAGCTACTTCACTGTTGGGGCCGTGCTTGAGGAGC
AGGCCGGCGACAGCGATGCCGGCGAGCGCGGCGGCACCGTTGAACAGGCTCCGCTCTCGCCGCTGTTGCG
GGCCGCGATAGACGCCTTCGACGAAGCCGGTCCGGACGCAGCGTTCGAGCAGGGACTCGCGGTGATTGTC
GATGGATTGGCGAAAAGGAGGCTCGTTGTCAGGAACGTTGAAGGACCGAGAAAGGGTGACGATTGATCAG
GACCGCTGCCGGAGCGCAACCCACTCACTACAGCAGAGCCATGTAGACAACATCCCCTCCCCCTTTCCAC
CGCGTCAGACGCCCGTAGCAGCCCGCTACGGGCTTTTTCATGCCCTGCCCTAGCGTCCAAGCCTCACGGC
CGCGCTCGGCCTCTCTGGCGGCCTTCTGGCGCTCCTGCTGCGGCGTCCGCTCGTGGGCCGTGGCGCGGGT
CCGCGCGCCGGCCTCGTGCGCCTGGCGCTCGCGGGCGAGGTCCAGGGCGGCCGTCTTCACGTTCTGCCTT
GCGCAGATGAGATAGATCCAGTCTGCAAGTGTCAGAAACGAGTCTGCATTTGATGCCCTGAACGTCTTCA
TACATCTGATAAGCCCCTCCCGGAAGTCTGCTTTCTCTCCGTCAGAAAGCATACCCTGACCGGTTTCAAT
CACGGACCGTTCTGTCAGGTAATGCTCTGTCCAGTCATACAGAGCCGGGTTTGTCACCCGTATAAGCTGA
AGCAGGCACAAATCAGGGAAATAAACAAAATCCCGCATCCCCGGATAAAGAAAAATCAGGGAATTAATGG
CCTGATGGATTTCCCGTGGCGTCGAAAGTGCGGCACCATAGGTATCAGTCACCGCGATGAGATCCCTTAC
CATTCCAGAGTCTGGCGGTTGATTATTAATTTGCTGATATAGAGCCTCAGCCCGCTGGCGAAATTCATTA
CGTAAATCAAAGGCTTCAGGTCGGGGTAATTTAAAACTAAGCTGAATGATTTTCTGGAGATAACGGCTGC
CATCTTCGATATTCAGCGCATGTTCAACGGCATGAGTGATAATCTGCCTGTCATAACAGAGAATATGGGT
AAAGCGGGGCAGATCGGCTACTGCACGCACAAGCCTGAACACTTCCGCCACCTGGGATGGCTCCAGTCGG
TCCAGATCATCCATGACAACAATGAACTTCAGATCCAGACTCACCAGTTGTCCTGCAATTTCAGCCCGAA
GCTAGCTTTCGCGAGCTCGAGATCGATCTAGATAAATAGTACATAATGGATTTCCTTACGCGAAATACGG
GCAGACATGGCCTGCCCGGTTATTATTATTTTTGACACCAGACCAACTGGTAATGGTAGCGACCGGCGCT
CAGCTGTAATTCCGCCGATACTGACGGGCTCCAGGAGTCGTCGCCACCAATCCCCATATGGAAACCGTCG
ATATTCAGCCATGTGCCTTCTTCCGCGTGCAGCAGATGGCGATGGCTGGTTTCCATCAGTTGCTGTTGAC
TGTAGCGGCTGATGTTGAACTGGAAGTCGCCGCGCCACTGGTGTGGGCCATAATTCAATTCGCGCGTCCC
GCAGCGCAGACCGTTTTCGCTCGGGAAGACGTACGGGGTATACATGTCTGACAATGGCAGATCCCAGCGG
TCAAAACAGGCGGCAGTAAGGCGGTCGGGATAGTTTTCTTGCGGCCCTAATCCGAGCCAGTTTACCCGCT
CTGCTACCTGCGCCAGCTGGCAGTTCAGGCCAATCCGCGCCGGATGCGGTGTATCGCTCGCCACTTCAAC
ATCAACGGTAATCGCCATTTGACCACTACCATCAATCCGGTAGGTTTTCCGGCTGATAAATAAGGTTTTC
CCCTGATGCTGCCACGCGTGAGCGGTCGTAATCAGCACCGCATCAGCAAGTGTATCTGCCGTGCACTGCA
ACAACGCTGCTTCGGCCTGGTAATGGCCCGCCGCCTTCCAGCGTTCGACCCAGGCGTTAGGGTCAATGCG
GGTCGCTTCACTTACGCCAATGTCGTTATCCAGCGGTGCACGGGTGAACTGATCGCGCAGCGGCGTCAGC
AGTTGTTTTTTATCGCCAATCCACATCTGTGAAAGAAAGCCTGACTGGCGGTTAAATTGCCAACGCTTAT
TACCCAGCTCGATGCAAAAATCCATTTCGCTGGTGGTCAGATGCGGGATGGCGTGGGACGCGGCGGGGAG
CGTCACACTGAGGTTTTCCGCCAGACGCCACTGCTGCCAGGCGCTGATGTGCCCGGCTTCTGACCATGCG
GTCGCGTTCGGTTGCACTACGCGTACTGTGAGCCAGAGTTGCCCGGCGCTCTCCGGCTGCGGTAGTTCAG
GCAGTTCAATCAACTGTTTACCTTGTGGAGCGACATCCAGAGGCACTTCACCGCTTGCCAGCGGCTTACC
ATCCAGCGCCACCATCCAGTGCAGGAGCTCGTTATCGCTATGACGGAACAGGTATTCGCTGGTCACTTCG
ATGGTTTGCCCGGATAAACGGAACTGGAAAAACTGCTGCTGGTGTTTTGCTTCCGTCAGCGCTGGATGCG
GCGTGCGGTCGGCAAAGACCAGACCGTTCATACAGAACTGGCGATCGTTCGGCGTATCGCCAAAATCACC
GCCGTAAGCCGACCACGGGTTGCCGTTTTCATCATATTTAATCAGCGACTGATCCACCCAGTCCCAGACG
AAGCCGCCCTGTAAACGGGGATACTGACGAAACGCCTGCCAGTATTTAGCGAAACCGCCAAGACTGTTAC
CCATCGCGTGGGCGTATTCGCAAAGGATCAGCGGGCGCGTCTCTCCAGGTAGCGAAAGCCATTTTTTGAT
GGACCATTTCGGCACAGCCGGGAAGGGCTGGTCTTCATCCACGCGCGCGTACATCGGGCAAATAATATCG
GTGGCCGTGGTGTCGGCTCCGCCGCCTTCATACTGCACCGGGCGGGAAGGATCGACAGATTTGATCCAGC
GATACAGCGCGTCGTGATTAGCGCCGTGGCCTGATTCATTCCCCAGCGACCAGATGATCACACTCGGGTG
ATTACGATCGCGCTGCACCATTCGCGTTACGCGTTCGCTCATCGCCGGTAGCCAGCGCGGATCATCGGTC
AGACGATTCATTGGCACCATGCCGTGGGTTTCAATATTGGCTTCATCCACCACATACAGGCCGTAGCGGT
CGCACAGCGTGTACCACAGCGGATGGTTCGGATAATGCGAACAGCGCACGGCGTTAAAGTTGTTCTGCTT
CATCAGCAGGATAT
